Addgene plasmid #21698: pET30-GBF-E6C
Depositing lab: James Baleja. Depositing organization: Tufts University. Publication: Determinants of stability for the E6 protein of papillomavirus type 16. Liu Y, Cherry JJ, Dineen JV, Androphy EJ, Baleja JD. J Mol Biol. 2009 Mar 6. 386(4):1123-37. 10.1016/j.jmb.2009.01.018 PubMed 19244625.
Backbone
  Vector backbone: pET30
  Backbone size w/o insert (bp): 5400
  Vector type: Bacterial Expression
Growth in bacteria
  Bacterial resistance: Kanamycin, 50 μg/mL
  Growth temperature: 37°C
  Growth strain: DH5alpha
  Copy number: Unknown
Gene/Insert
  Gene/Insert name: Protein G domain B1 fused C-terminal zinc binding domain of human papillomavirus type 16 (residue 79-142) (alt names: E6; protein G)
  Species: Human papillomavirus type 16
  Insert size (bp): 378
  Mutation: GB1 (1-56aa) fusion tag with mutations at three positions D22N/D36R/E42K was fused to C-terminal zinc binding domain of HPV-16 E6 (residues 79-142 with mutations at four positions C80S/C97S/C111S/C140S) with a linker AAPRGS (including a thrombin cleavage site AAPR). Y79G mutation in the E6 region.
  Entrez Gene: E6 (a.k.a. HpV16gp1)
  Tag / fusion protein: Protein G B1 domain (N terminal on insert)
  Cloning method: Restriction Enzyme; 5′ cloning site Nde I (not destroyed); 3′ cloning site HindIII (not destroyed)
  Sequencing primers: 5′ T7
Terms and licenses: Academic/Nonprofit Terms; Industry Terms: Not Available to Industry
How to cite: pET30-GBF-E6C was a gift from James Baleja (Addgene plasmid # 21698 ; http://n2t.net/addgene:21698 ; RRID:Addgene_21698)
