[The description below was written by a language model from this plasmid's Addgene catalogue record.]
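Description:
pET30-GBF-E6C is a bacterial expression plasmid built on the pET30 backbone (about 5.4 kb without insert), selected with kanamycin and propagated in a standard cloning strain such as DH5alpha. The record does not list the promoter or origin explicitly. However, pET-series vectors drive expression from a T7 promoter, which fits the T7 primer given for 5′ sequencing, so protein production would normally be carried out in an E. coli host that supplies T7 RNA polymerase. The copy number is recorded as unknown.

The 378 bp insert, cloned between NdeI and HindIII sites that are both retained, encodes a fusion of the B1 domain of protein G (GB1, residues 1–56) to the C-terminal zinc-binding domain of the human papillomavirus type 16 E6 protein (residues 79–142). GB1 sits at the N terminus and carries three substitutions (D22N, D36R, E42K). It is joined to E6 through a short AAPRGS linker containing a thrombin cleavage site, which would allow the tag to be removed after purification. The E6 segment carries four cysteine-to-serine changes (C80S, C97S, C111S, C140S) and a Y79G substitution at its first residue. GB1 is a small, highly soluble domain commonly used to improve the expression and solubility of difficult partners. The record does not state why the cysteines were replaced. The associated publication concerns determinants of stability for HPV-16 E6, so the construct is suited to producing the recombinant E6 C-terminal domain for biophysical or structural study.
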