>Addgene plasmid #21698 | pET30-GBF-E6C | addgene partial sequence | sequence record 27468 | 21698 with T7
TCTAGAATAATTTTGTTTAACTTTAAGAAGGAGATATACATATGCAGTACAAACTGATCCTGAACGGTAA
AACCCTGAAAGGTGAAACCACCACCGAAGCTGTTAACGCTGCTACCGCGGAAAAAGTTTTCAAACAGTAC
GCTAACCGTAACGGTGTTGACGGTAAATGGACCTACGACGACGCTACCAAAACCTTCACCGTTACCGAAG
CTGCTCCCAGAGGATCCTATAGTTTGTATGGAACAACATTAGAACAGCAATACAACAAACCGTTGAGTGA
TTTGTTAATTAGGTGTATTAACTGTCAAAAGCCACTGAGTCCTGAAGAAAAGCAAAGACATCTGGACAAA
AAGCAAAGATTCCATAATATAAGGGGTCGGTGGACCGGTCGATGTATGTCTTGTAGCAGAAGCTAGTAAG
CTTGCGGCCGCACTCGAGCACCACCACCACCACCACTGAGATCCGGCTGCTAACAAAGCCCGAAAGGAAG
CTGAGTTGGCTGCTGCCACCGCTGAGCAATAACTAGCATAACCCCTTGGGGCCTCTAAACGGGTCTTGAG
GGGTTTTTTGCTGAAAGGAGGAACTATATCCGGATTGGCGAATGGG
[80 nt withheld, positions 607-686]
